>Addgene plasmid #33364 | pGex-Cav1 | addgene partial sequence | sequence record 41490 | pGEX-5 5'-GGGCTGGCAAGCCACGTTTGGTG-3'
ATCGGATCTGGAGTTCTGTTCCAGGGGCCCCTGGGATCCATGTCTGGGGGCAAATACGTAGACTCGGAGG
GACATCTCTACACCGTTCCCATCCGGGAACAGGGCAACATCTACAAGCCCAACAACAAGGCCATGGCAGA
CGAGCTGAGCGAGAAGCAAGTGTACGACGCGCACACCAAGGAGATCGACCTGGTCAACCGCGACCCTAAA
CACCTCAACGATGACGTGGTCAAGATTGACTTTGAAGATGTGATTGCAGAACCAGAAGGGACACACAGTT
TTGACGGCATTTGGAAGGCCAGCTTCACCACCTTCACTGTGACGAAATACTGGTTTTACCGCTTGCTGTC
TGCCCTCTTTGGCATCCCGATGGCACTCATCTGGGGCATTTACTTCGCCATTCTCTCTTTCCTGCACATC
TGGGCAGTTGTACCATGCATTAAGAGCTTCCTGATTGAGATTCAGTGCATCAGCCGTGTCTATTCCATCT
ACGTCCACACCGTCTGTGACCCACTCTTTGAAGCTGTTGGGAAAATATTCAGCAATGTCCGCATCAACTT
GCAGAAAGAAATATAAGTCGACTCGAGCGGCCGCATCGTGACTGACTGACGATCTGCCTCGCGCGTTTCG
GTGATGACGGTGAAAACCTCTGACACATGCAGCTCCCGGAGACGGTCACAGCTTGTCTGTAAGCGGATGC
CGGGAGCAGACAAGCCCGTCAGGGCGCGTCAGCGGGTGTTGGCGGGTGTCGGGGCGCAGCCATGACCCAG
TCACGTAGCGATA
