[The description below was written by a language model from this plasmid's Addgene catalogue record.]
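Description:
pGex-Cav1 is a bacterial expression plasmid built on the commercial pGEX-6P backbone and designed to produce human caveolin-1 (CAV1) as a glutathione S-transferase fusion protein in E. coli. It is maintained as a high-copy plasmid under ampicillin selection. The record lists only catalogue fields and no feature table, so the promoter, origin and other backbone elements are not explicitly documented. pGEX-series vectors generally drive expression from the IPTG-inducible tac promoter, carry a lacI repressor gene for tight control, and use a pBR322-type origin. The 6P variants place a PreScission protease recognition site between GST and the cloning region so that the tag can be cleaved off after purification.

The Cav1 coding sequence was inserted by restriction cloning between the BamHI and SalI sites of the polylinker, both of which remain intact, placing GST at the N terminus of the insert. The record does not state whether the insert is the full-length protein or a fragment, nor which isoform it represents. The GST moiety allows affinity capture of the fusion on glutathione resin, which makes it suitable for purifying recombinant caveolin-1 and for pull-down or in vitro enzyme–substrate assays. The associated publication concerns the dephosphorylation of caveolin-1 by T cell protein-tyrosine phosphatase downstream of integrin α1β1. This suggests the fusion protein served as a recombinant reagent for studying caveolin-1 phosphorylation or its interaction with that phosphatase, although the entry does not spell out the exact experimental use.
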