Addgene plasmid #33364: pGex-Cav1
Depositing lab: Ambra Pozzi. Depositing organization: Vanderbilt University. Publication: Integrin {alpha}1{beta}1 promotes caveolin-1 dephosphorylation by activating T cell protein-tyrosine phosphatase. Borza CM, Chen X, Mathew S, Mont S, Sanders CR, Zent R, Pozzi A. J Biol Chem. 2010 Dec 17;285(51):40114-24. Epub 2010 Oct 12. 10.1074/jbc.M110.156729 PubMed 20940300.
Backbone
  Vector backbone: pGEX-6p
  Backbone manufacturer: GE Healthcare
  Vector type: Bacterial Expression
Growth in bacteria
  Bacterial resistance: Ampicillin, 100 μg/mL
  Growth temperature: 37°C
  Growth strain: DH5alpha
  Copy number: High Copy
Gene/Insert
  Gene/Insert name: Cav1
  Species: H. sapiens (human)
  Entrez Gene: CAV1 (a.k.a. BSCL3, CGL3, LCCNS, MSTP085, PPH3, VIP21)
  Tag / fusion protein: GST (N terminal on insert)
  Cloning method: Restriction Enzyme; 5′ cloning site BamHI (not destroyed); 3′ cloning site SalI (not destroyed)
  Sequencing primers: 5′ pGEX 5'
Terms and licenses: Academic/Nonprofit Terms; Industry Terms: Not Available to Industry
How to cite: pGex-Cav1 was a gift from Ambra Pozzi (Addgene plasmid # 33364 ; http://n2t.net/addgene:33364 ; RRID:Addgene_33364)
